Addgene plasmid #143793: TFORF1368
Purpose: Lentiviral vector for overexpressing transcription factor ORFs with unique 24-bp barcodes. Barcodes facilitate identification of transcription factors in pooled screens.
Depositing lab: Feng Zhang. Depositing organization: Broad Institute. Publication: A transcription factor atlas of directed differentiation. Joung J, Ma S, Tay T, Geiger-Schuller KR, Kirchgatterer PC, Verdine VK, Guo B, Arias-Garcia MA, Allen WE, Singh A, Kuksenko O, Abudayyeh OO, Gootenberg JS, Fu Z, Macrae RK, Buenrostro JD, Regev A, Zhang F. Cell. 2023 Jan 5;186(1):209-229.e26. doi: 10.1016/j.cell.2022.11.026. PubMed 36608654.
Backbone
  Vector backbone: pLX_TRC317
  Backbone manufacturer: Broad Institute Genetic Perturbation Platform
  Backbone size w/o insert (bp): 8264
  Vector type: Mammalian Expression, Lentiviral
  Selectable markers: Puromycin
Growth in bacteria
  Bacterial resistance: Ampicillin, 100 μg/mL
  Growth temperature: 37°C
  Growth strain: NEB Stable
  Copy number: High Copy
Gene/Insert
  Gene/Insert name: RREB1
  Species: H. sapiens (human)
  Insert size (bp): 4532
  Entrez Gene: RREB1 (a.k.a. FINB, HNT, LZ321, RREB-1, Zep-1)
  Promoter: EF1a
  Cloning method: Unknown
  Sequencing primers: 5′ GGGTGGAGACTGAAGTTAGGCCAG; 3′ CACATAGCGTAAAAGGAGCAACATAG
Terms and licenses: Academic/Nonprofit Terms; Industry Terms: Not Available to Industry
Depositor comments: NM_001003700,ENST00000334984 . The transcription factor ORF portion of this plasmid was synthesized by Genewiz. Please test multiple small colonies in case of plasmid recombination. To make this collection available in a timely manner, a portion of this collection was not fully sequenced by Addgene. If an Addgene verified full plasmid sequence is not available, please contact us prior to placing an order to request the full sequence.
How to cite: TFORF1368 was a gift from Feng Zhang (Addgene plasmid # 143793 ; http://n2t.net/addgene:143793 ; RRID:Addgene_143793)
