[The description below was written by a language model from this plasmid's Addgene catalogue record and pLannotate feature annotations shown in this document.]
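Description:
TFORF1368 is a lentiviral mammalian expression plasmid built on the pLX_TRC317 backbone and carrying the human RREB1 open reading frame, which encodes a transcription factor that binds RAS-responsive elements in gene promoters. It belongs to a barcoded transcription factor ORF collection in which each construct carries a unique 24-bp barcode, so that individual factors can be identified in pooled overexpression screens. The barcode is not annotated as a separate feature in the table. In bacteria the plasmid is maintained through a high-copy ColE1/pUC-type origin and an ampicillin resistance gene. An f1 origin and remnants of a lac/lacZα cloning region flanked by T7 and T3 promoters are also present. The depositor warns that the plasmid can recombine, which is a common issue with LTR-containing vectors.

The viral portion has a third-generation, self-inactivating layout. An RSV promoter drives a truncated HIV-1 5' LTR, followed by the Ψ packaging signal with a gag fragment, the Rev response element for Rev-dependent nuclear export of the genomic RNA, and a cPPT/CTS. The far end of the viral genome is a ΔU3 3' LTR followed by an SV40 polyadenylation signal. Between the LTRs, an SV40 early promoter drives puromycin N-acetyltransferase for selecting transduced cells. A separate EF-1α promoter drives the RREB1 ORF, which spans about 4.4 kb in the annotation against a recorded insert size of 4,532 bp. A WPRE downstream enhances transcript expression. A short U6 promoter fragment is annotated between the ORF and the WPRE, but it is only a partial match and the record assigns it no function. The sequenced record totals 12,796 nt, consistent with backbone plus insert. The construct is meant for packaging into lentivirus to stably overexpress RREB1, for example in directed-differentiation screens.
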