Features (pLannotate 1.2.2; 31 found; start..end, strand, type, name):
      5..231     +  promoter       RSV promoter: Rous sarcoma virus enhancer/promoter
    232..412     +  LTR            5' LTR (truncated): truncated 5' long terminal repeat (LTR) from HIV-1
    459..584     +  misc_feature   HIV-1 Ψ: packaging signal of human immunodeficiency virus type 1
    568..931     +  CDS            HIV-1 gag (fragment): gag protein from human immunodeficiency virus 1; gag
   1077..1310    +  misc_feature   RRE: The Rev response element (RRE) of HIV-1 allows for Rev-dependent mRNA export from the nucleus to the cytoplasm.
   1687..1713    +  CDS            Rev (fragment): human immunodeficiency virus 1 (HIV-1) Rev protein; rev; enhances nuclear export of unspliced and incompletely spliced viral mRNAs
   1720..1743    +  promoter       SV40 promoter (fragment): SV40 early promoter
   1744..1815    +  promoter       SV40 promoter (fragment): SV40 enhancer and early promoter
   1839..1974    +  rep_origin     SV40 ori: SV40 origin of replication
   2020..2616    +  CDS            PuroR (fragment): puromycin N-acetyltransferase; pac from Streptomyces; confers resistance to puromycin
   2665..2782    +  misc_feature   cPPT/CTS: central polypurine tract and central termination sequence of HIV-1
   2847..2913    +  CDS            small t antigen (fragment): SV40 (simian virus 40) small t antigen
   2920..4098    +  promoter       EF-1α promoter: strong constitutive promoter for human elongation factor EF-1α
   4115..8542    +  CDS            RREB1 (fragment): RREB1_HUMAN - Also known as FINB. Experimental evidence at protein level: Swiss-Prot protein existence level 1. Transcription factor that binds specifically to the RAS- responsive elements (RRE) of gene promoters (PubMed:9305772, PubMed:15067362, PubMed:8816445, PubMed:10390538, PubMed:17550981). Represses the angiotensinogen gene (PubMed:15067362). Negatively regulates the transcriptional activity of AR (PubMed:17550981). Potentiates the transcriptional activity of NEUROD1 (PubMed:12482979). Promotes brown adipocyte differentiation (By similarity). May be involved in Ras/Raf-mediated cell dif
   8558..8611    +  promoter       U6 promoter (fragment): RNA polymerase III promoter for human U6 snRNA
   8653..9241    +  misc_feature   WPRE: woodchuck hepatitis virus posttranscriptional regulatory element
   9292..9311    +  misc_feature   cPPT/CTS (fragment): central polypurine tract and central termination sequence of HIV-1
   9313..9546    +  LTR            3' LTR (ΔU3): self-inactivating 3' long terminal repeat (LTR) from HIV-1
   9624..9745    +  polyA_signal   SV40 poly(A) signal: SV40 polyadenylation signal
   9785..9920    +  rep_origin     SV40 ori: SV40 origin of replication
   9941..9959    -  promoter       T7 promoter: promoter for bacteriophage T7 RNA polymerase
   9967..10122   +  CDS            lacZα (fragment): LacZα fragment of β-galactosidase; lacZ fragment
  10127..10555   +  rep_origin     f1 ori (sequence partly withheld): f1 bacteriophage origin of replication; arrow indicates direction of (+) strand synthesis
  10608..10712   +  promoter       AmpR promoter: bla
  10713..11573   +  CDS            AmpR: β-lactamase; bla; confers resistance to ampicillin, carbenicillin, and related antibiotics
  11744..12332   +  rep_origin     ori: high-copy-number ColE1/pMB1/pBR322/pUC origin of replication
  12515..12607   +  CDS            lacI (fragment): lac repressor; lacI; The lac repressor binds to the lac operator to inhibit transcription in E. coli. This inhibition can be relieved by adding lactose or isopropyl-β-D-thiogalactopyranoside (IPTG).
  12620..12641   +  protein_bind   CAP binding site: CAP binding activates transcription in the presence of cAMP. E. coli catabolite activator protein
  12656..12686   +  promoter       lac promoter: promoter for the E. coli lac operon
  12690..12712   +  protein_bind   lac operator (fragment): The lac repressor binds to the lac operator to inhibit transcription in E. coli. This inhibition can be relieved by adding lactose or isopropyl-β-D-thiogalactopyranoside (IPTG). lac repressor encoded by lacI
  12755..12773   +  promoter       T3 promoter: promoter for bacteriophage T3 RNA polymerase
>Addgene plasmid #143793 | TFORF1368 | addgene full sequence | sequence record 396234 | Addgene NGS Result
TTAATGTAGTCTTATGCAATACTCTTGTAGTCTTGCAACATGGTAACGATGAGTTAGCAACATGCCTTAC
AAGGAGAGAAAAAGCACCGTGCATGCCGATTGGTGGAAGTAAGGTGGTACGATCGTGCCTTATTAGGAAG
GCAACAGACGGGTCTGACATGGATTGGACGAACCACTGAATTGCCGCATTGCAGAGATATTGTATTTAAG
TGCCTAGCTCGATACATAAACGGGTCTCTCTGGTTAGACCAGATCTGAGCCTGGGAGCTCTCTGGCTAAC
TAGGGAACCCACTGCTTAAGCCTCAATAAAGCTTGCCTTGAGTGCTTCAAGTAGTGTGTGCCCGTCTGTT
GTGTGACTCTGGTAACTAGAGATCCCTCAGACCCTTTTAGTCAGTGTGGAAAATCTCTAGCAGTGGCGCC
CGAACAGGGACTTGAAAGCGAAAGGGAAACCAGAGGAGCTCTCTCGACGCAGGACTCGGCTTGCTGAAGC
GCGCACGGCAAGAGGCGAGGGGCGGCGACTGGTGAGTACGCCAAAAATTTTGACTAGCGGAGGCTAGAAG
GAGAGAGATGGGTGCGAGAGCGTCAGTATTAAGCGGGGGAGAATTAGATCGCGATGGGAAAAAATTCGGT
TAAGGCCAGGGGGAAAGAAAAAATATAAATTAAAACATATAGTATGGGCAAGCAGGGAGCTAGAACGATT
CGCAGTTAATCCTGGCCTGTTAGAAACATCAGAAGGCTGTAGACAAATACTGGGACAGCTACAACCATCC
CTTCAGACAGGATCAGAAGAACTTAGATCATTATATAATACAGTAGCAACCCTCTATTGTGTGCATCAAA
GGATAGAGATAAAAGACACCAAGGAAGCTTTAGACAAGATAGAGGAAGAGCAAAACAAAAGTAAGACCAC
CGCACAGCAAGCGGCCGCTGATCTTCAGACCTGGAGGAGGAGATATGAGGGACAATTGGAGAAGTGAATT
ATATAAATATAAAGTAGTAAAAATTGAACCATTAGGAGTAGCACCCACCAAGGCAAAGAGAAGAGTGGTG
CAGAGAGAAAAAAGAGCAGTGGGAATAGGAGCTTTGTTCCTTGGGTTCTTGGGAGCAGCAGGAAGCACTA
TGGGCGCAGCGTCAATGACGCTGACGGTACAGGCCAGACAATTATTGTCTGGTATAGTGCAGCAGCAGAA
CAATTTGCTGAGGGCTATTGAGGCGCAACAGCATCTGTTGCAACTCACAGTCTGGGGCATCAAGCAGCTC
CAGGCAAGAATCCTGGCTGTGGAAAGATACCTAAAGGATCAACAGCTCCTGGGGATTTGGGGTTGCTCTG
GAAAACTCATTTGCACCACTGCTGTGCCTTGGAATGCTAGTTGGAGTAATAAATCTCTGGAACAGATTTG
GAATCACACGACCTGGATGGAGTGGGACAGAGAAATTAACAATTACACAAGCTTAATACACTCCTTAATT
GAAGAATCGCAAAACCAGCAAGAAAAGAATGAACAAGAATTATTGGAATTAGATAAATGGGCAAGTTTGT
GGAATTGGTTTAACATAACAAATTGGCTGTGGTATATAAAATTATTCATAATGATAGTAGGAGGCTTGGT
AGGTTTAAGAATAGTTTTTGCTGTACTTTCTATAGTGAATAGAGTTAGGCAGGGATATTCACCATTATCG
TTTCAGACCCACCTCCCAACCCCGAGGGGACCCATGCATTGCATCTCAATTAGTCAGCAACCAGGTGTGG
AAAGTCCCCAGGCTCCCCAGCAGGCAGAAGTATGCAAAGCATGCGTCTCAATTAGTCAGCAACCATAGTC
CCGCCCCTAACTCCGCCCATCCCGCCCCTAACTCCGCCCAGTTCCGCCCATTCTCCGCCCCATGGCTGAC
TAATTTTTTTTATTTATGCAGAGGCCGAGGCCGCCTCGGCCTCTGAGCTATTCCAGAAGTAGTGAGGAGG
CTTTTTTGGAGGCCTAGGCTTTTGCAAAAAGCTTTCTAGAGGTACCACCGGAGCTTACCATGACCGAGTA
CAAGCCCACGGTGCGCCTCGCCACCCGCGACGACGTCCCCAGGGCCGTACGCACCCTCGCCGCCGCGTTC
GCCGACTACCCCGCCACGCGCCACACCGTCGATCCGGACCGCCACATCGAGCGGGTCACCGAGCTGCAAG
AACTCTTCCTCACGCGCGTCGGGCTCGACATCGGCAAGGTGTGGGTCGCGGACGACGGCGCCGCCGTGGC
GGTCTGGACCACGCCGGAGAGCGTCGAAGCGGGGGCGGTGTTCGCCGAGATCGGCCCGCGCATGGCCGAG
TTGAGCGGTTCCCGGCTGGCCGCGCAGCAACAGATGGAAGGCCTCCTGGCGCCGCACCGGCCCAAGGAGC
CCGCGTGGTTCCTGGCCACCGTCGGCGTCTCGCCCGACCACCAGGGCAAGGGTCTGGGCAGCGCCGTCGT
GCTCCCCGGAGTGGAGGCGGCCGAGCGCGCCGGGGTGCCCGCCTTCCTGGAGACCTCCGCGCCCCGCAAC
CTCCCCTTCTACGAGCGGCTCGGCTTCACCGTCACCGCCGACGTCGAGGTGCCCGAAGGACCGCGCACCT
GGTGCATGACCCGCAAGCCCGGTGCCAGTTAACGAATTCTAGATCTTGAGACAAATGGCAGTATTCATCC
ACAATTTTAAAAGAAAAGGGGGGATTGGGGGGTACAGTGCAGGGGAAAGAATAGTAGACATAATAGCAAC
AGACATACAAACTAAAGAATTACAAAAACAAATTACAAAAATTCAAAATTTTCGGGTTTATTACAGGGAC
AGCAGAGATCCACTTTGGCGCCGGCTCGAGGCCTGCAGGTGCAAAGATGGATAAAGTTTTAAACAGAGAG
GAATCTTTGCAGCTAATGGACCTTCTAGGTCTTGAAAGGAGTGGGAATTGGCTCCGGTGCCCGTCAGTGG
GCAGAGCGCACATCGCCCACAGTCCCCGAGAAGTTGGGGGGAGGGGTCGGCAATTGAACCGGTGCCTAGA
GAAGGTGGCGCGGGGTAAACTGGGAAAGTGATGTCGTGTACTGGCTCCGCCTTTTTCCCGAGGGTGGGGG
AGAACCGTATATAAGTGCAGTAGTCGCCGTGAACGTTCTTTTTCGCAACGGGTTTGCCGCCAGAACACAG
GTAAGTGCCGTGTGTGGTTCCCGCGGGCCTGGCCTCTTTACGGGTTATGGCCCTTGCGTGCCTTGAATTA
CTTCCACCTGGCTGCAGTACGTGATTCTTGATCCCGAGCTTCGGGTTGGAAGTGGGTGGGAGAGTTCGAG
GCCTTGCGCTTAAGGAGCCCCTTCGCCTCGTGCTTGAGTTGAGGCCTGGCCTGGGCGCTGGGGCCGCCGC
GTGCGAATCTGGTGGCACCTTCGCGCCTGTCTCGCTGCTTTCGATAAGTCTCTAGCCATTTAAAATTTTT
GATGACCTGCTGCGACGCTTTTTTTCTGGCAAGATAGTCTTGTAAATGCGGGCCAAGATCTGCACACTGG
TATTTCGGTTTTTGGGGCCGCGGGCGGCGACGGGGCCCGTGCGTCCCAGCGCACATGTTCGGCGAGGCGG
GGCCTGCGAGCGCGGCCACCGAGAATCGGACGGGGGTAGTCTCAAGCTGGCCGGCCTGCTCTGGTGCCTG
GCCTCGCGCCGCCGTGTATCGCCCCGCCCTGGGCGGCAAGGCTGGCCCGGTCGGCACCAGTTGCGTGAGC
GGAAAGATGGCCGCTTCCCGGCCCTGCTGCAGGGAGCTCAAAATGGAGGACGCGGCGCTCGGGAGAGCGG
GCGGGTGAGTCACCCACACAAAGGAAAAGGGCCTTTCCGTCCTCAGCCGTCGCTTCATGTGACTCCACGG
AGTACCGGGCGCCGTCCAGGCACCTCGATTAGTTCTCGAGCTTTTGGAGTACGTCGTCTTTAGGTTGGGG
GGAGGGGTTTTATGCGATGGAGTTTCCCCACACTGAGTGGGTGGAGACTGAAGTTAGGCCAGCTTGGCAC
TTGATGTAATTCTCCTTGGAATTTGCCCTTTTTGAGTTTGGATCTTGGTTCATTCTCAAGCCTCAGACAG
TGGTTCAAAGTTTTTTTCTTCCATTTCAGGTGTCGTGAGGCTAGCACCGCCACCATGACGTCAAGTTCGC
CCGCTGGCTTGGAAGGTTCAGACCTATCTTCCATCAACACCATGATGTCGGCGGTCATGAGTGTAGGGAA
GGTCACAGAGAATGGCGGGAGCCCCCAGGGGATCAAGTCCCCCTCGAAGCCTCCAGGACCAAATCGGATT
GGCAGAAGGAACCAGGAAACGAAAGAGGAGAAGTCTTCCTATAACTGCCCCCTGTGTGAGAAGATTTGCA
CTACCCAGCACCAGCTGACCATGCACATTCGCCAGCACAACACAGACACTGGAGGAGCCGACCACTCATG
CAGCATCTGCGGAAAGTCACTGAGCTCGGCCAGCTCCCTCGATCGCCACATGCTGGTGCACTCTGGCGAG
AGGCCTTACAAGTGCACTGTGTGTGGCCAGTCATTTACCACCAATGGGAACATGCACAGACATATGAAGA
TCCATGAGAAGGACCCTAACAGTGCCACAGCCACAGCCCCTCCATCTCCTCTGAAACGTAGGCGATTGTC
CTCCAAGAGGAAACTGAGTCACGATGCCGAGTCAGAGAGAGAAGACCCAGCACCAGCTAAAAAGATGGTA
GAAGACGGGCAGTCAGGTGACTTGGAGAAGAAAGCTGATGAAGTCTTTCACTGCCCAGTATGTTTCAAGG
AGTTTGTTTGCAAGTATGGACTGGAGACCCACATGGAGACCCATTCAGATAACCCACTAAGATGTGACAT
TTGTTGTGTCACCTTTCGAACACATCGAGGACTGCTGCGTCACAACGCGCTTGTCCACAAACAACTTCCC
AGGGATGCAATGGGCAGACCTTTCATACAGAACAACCCTTCAATTCCTGCTGGCTTCCACGACTTAGGAT
TCACGGACTTCTCCTGTAGGAAGTTTCCTCGCATTTCTCAGGCCTGGTGCGAAACAAACCTGCGGAGGTG
CATCAGCGAGCAACACCGTTTTGTCTGCGACACCTGTGACAAGGCGTTCCCCATGCTCTGCTCACTGGCT
CTGCACAAGCAGACCCATGTGGCGGCAGACCAGGGTCAAGAAAAGCCGCAGGCCACGCCCCTGCCTGGTG
ACGCCCTGGACCAGAAGGGCTTCCTGGCCTTGCTTGGCCTGCAGCACACCAAAGACGTCAGGCCTGCCCC
CGCCGAGGAGCCCCTGCCGGATGACAACCAGGCAATTCAGCTCCAGACACTCAAGTGTCAGCTACCTCAG
GACCCCGGCTGCACCAACCTGCTGAGCCTGTCACCTTTCGAAGCTGCTTCCCTAGGCGGTTCTCTCACAG
TTCTCCCCGCGACCAAGGACAGCATAAAGCACCTGTCCCTGCAGCCCTTCCAGAAGGGCTTCATCATCCA
GCCTGACAGCAGCATTGTGGTCAAGCCCATCTCTGGCGAGTCGGCCATCGAGCTGGCAGACATCCAGCAA
ATTCTGAAGATGGCAGCCTCGGCTCCCCCTCAGATCAGTCTTCCGCCCTTCTCCAAGGCCCCTGCCGCCC
CACTGCAGGCGATCTTCAAGCACATGCCCCCTCTGAAGCCAAAGCCCCTGGTCACACCACGGACGGTGGT
GGCCACCTCCACGCCCCCGCCTCTCATCAACGCCCAGCAGGCTTCCCCGGGCTGTATCAGCCCCAGCCTG
CCGCCACCGCCCCTGAAGCTCCTCAAAGGCTCAGTGGAGGCGGCCTCCAACGCCCACCTGCTGCAGTCCA
AGTCCGGGACCCAGCCCCACGCGGCCACGCGGCTCTCCCTGCAGCAGCCGCGGGCGGAGCTGCCGGGCCA
GCCTGAGATGAAGACGCAGCTGGAGCAGGACAGCATCATCGAGGCCCTGCTGCCGCTGAGCATGGAGGCC
AAGATCAAGCAGGAGATCACAGAGGGGGAACTCAAGGCCTTCATGACAGCGCCCGGCGGCAAGAAGACGC
CCGCCATGCGCAAGGTGCTCTACCCCTGCCGCTTCTGCAACCAGGTGTTTGCCTTCTCGGGGGTCTTGCG
TGCCCACGTGCGCTCCCACCTGGGCATCTCGCCATACCAGTGCAACATCTGCGACTACATCGCCGCCGAC
AAGGCCGCGCTCATCCGCCACCTGCGCACGCACAGTGGGGAGCGGCCCTACATTTGCAAGATCTGCCACT
ACCCCTTCACTGTCAAAGCCAACTGCGAGCGGCACCTGCGCAAGAAGCACCTCAAGGCCACCCGCAAGGA
TATCGAGAAGAACATCGAGTATGTGAGTAGCAGCGCGGCCGAGCTGGTGGACGCCTTCTGCGCCCCGGAC
ACCGTGTGCCGGCTGTGCGGCGAGGACCTCAAGCACTATCGTGCCCTGCGCATCCACATGCGCACGCACT
GCGGCCGCGGCCTGGGCGGGGGCCACAAGGGCCGCAAGCCCTTCGAGTGCAAGGAGTGCAGCGCCGCGTT
CGCGGCCAAGCGCAACTGCATCCACCACATCCTCAAGCAGCACCTGCACGTGCCCGAGCAGGACATCGAG
AGCTACGTGCTGGCCGCCGACGGCCTGGGCCCCGCAGAGGCGCCGGCCGCTGAGGCGTCGGGGCGCGGGG
AGGACAGTGGCTGCGCTGCCCTTGGTGACTGCAAGCCCCTCACTGCCTTCCTGGAACCCCAGAACGGCTT
TCTTCACAGGGGCCCCACCCAGCCTCCACCTCCCCATGTCTCGATCAAGTTGGAGCCCGCCAGTAGCTTT
GCGGTGGACTTCAATGAGCCCCTGGACTTCTCGCAGAAGGGCCTGGCCCTGGTCCAAGTGAAGCAGGAAA
ACATCTCCTTTCTGAGCCCTTCTTCCCTGGTCCCCTATGACTGCTCCATGGAGCCCATCGACCTGTCCAT
CCCCAAGAACTTCAGGAAAGGGGACAAGGATTTGGCCACTCCCAGCGAAGCCAAGAAGCCTGAGGAGGAG
GCGGGGAGCAGCGAGCAGCCCTCTCCCTGCCCAGCACCCGGCCCTTCTCTTCCTGTAACTTTGGGGCCCA
GCGGAATCCTGGAAAGCCCCATGGCCCCTGCTCCGGCGGCCACCCCGGAACCCCCAGCACAGCCCCTGCA
GGGCCCTGTTCAGCTGGCGGTCCCAATCTACTCCTCAGCCCTGGTCAGCAGCCCTCCACTCGTGGGCAGC
TCAGCCCTCCTGAGTGGCACAGCCTTGCTGCGTCCACTGCGGCCCAAGCCCCCGCTGCTTTTGCCAAAGC
CCCCCGTGACAGAAGAGCTGCCCCCGCTGGCCTCCATTGCCCAGATCATCTCATCTGTATCCTCGGCCCC
CACCCTGCTGAAAACCAAGGTGGCGGACCCAGGGCCCGCAAGCACTGGCAGTAACACCACGGCTTCAGAC
AGCTTAGGAGGTTCTGTCCCCAAAGCCGCCACCACCGCCACCCCCGCTGCCACCACCAGCCCAAAAGAGT
CTAGTGAGCCTCCCGCTCCAGCCAGCAGCCCAGAGGCTGCCTCTCCCACCGAGCAGGGCCCAGCGGGCAC
GTCGAAGAAGAGGGGCCGGAAAAGGGGGATGAGGAGCCGACCCCGCGCCAACAGCGGCGGGGTGGACCTG
GACTCCAGCGGGGAGTTTGCCAGCATCGAGAAGATGCTGGCCACCACAGACACCAACAAGTTCAGTCCGT
TTCTGCAGACAGCGGAGGACAACACTCAGGATGAGGTGGCCGGAGCCCCTGCCGACCACCATGGGCCCAG
TGATGAAGAGCAGGGCAGTCCCCCAGAAGACAAGCTGCTGAGGGCCAAGCGGAACTCGTACACCAACTGC
CTGCAGAAGATCACCTGTCCCCACTGTCCCCGGGTTTTCCCTTGGGCCAGCTCCCTACAGAGGCACATGC
TCACACACACTGGTCAGAAACCCTTCCCTTGTCAAAAATGCGATGCCTTCTTTTCTACCAAATCTAACTG
TGAACGCCACCAGTTGCGCAAACACGGAGTTACCACCTGTTCCCTGAGAAGAAACGGGCTTATCCCCCAG
TCAAAAGAGAGTGATGTTGGATCCCATGATAGCACAGGGGAAAGGCCATACAAATGTCAGACCTGCGAGC
GAACCTTCACCTTGAAGCACAGCCTGGTTCGCCACCAGCGGATCCACCAGAAAGCCAGGCATGCCAAACA
CCACGGGAAGGACAGCGACAAGGAAGAGCGGGGTGAGGAGGACAGCGAGAATGAGTCCACCCACAGCGGC
AACAACGCCGTCTCAGAGAACGAGGCTGAGCTGGCTCCCAATGCCAGCAACCACATGGCTGTCACCCGGA
GCCGGAAGGAGGGCTTGGCCAGTGCCACCAAGGACTGCAGCCACAGGGAGGAGAAGGTCACGGCAGGGTG
GCCGTCTGAGCCTGGCCAGGGTGACCTTAACCCAGAGAGCCCGGCGGCCCTGGGGCAGGACCTGCTGGAG
CCGCGCAGCAAGAGGCCTGCCCACCCAATCCTGGCCACAGCTGATGGCGCCTCCCAGCTCGTGGGGATGG
AGTAGTAATGAACTAGTCCGTAACTTGAAAGTATTTCGATTTCTTGGCTTTATATATCTTGTGGAAAGGA
CGAGTATGAATCTTTGCTCTTCTACAGACGCGTTAAGTCGACAATCAACCTCTGGATTACAAAATTTGTG
AAAGATTGACTGGTATTCTTAACTATGTTGCTCCTTTTACGCTATGTGGATACGCTGCTTTAATGCCTTT
GTATCATGCTATTGCTTCCCGTATGGCTTTCATTTTCTCCTCCTTGTATAAATCCTGGTTGCTGTCTCTT
TATGAGGAGTTGTGGCCCGTTGTCAGGCAACGTGGCGTGGTGTGCACTGTGTTTGCTGACGCAACCCCCA
CTGGTTGGGGCATTGCCACCACCTGTCAGCTCCTTTCCGGGACTTTCGCTTTCCCCCTCCCTATTGCCAC
GGCGGAACTCATCGCCGCCTGCCTTGCCCGCTGCTGGACAGGGGCTCGGCTGTTGGGCACTGACAATTCC
GTGGTGTTGTCGGGGAAATCATCGTCCTTTCCTTGGCTGCTCGCCTGTGTTGCCACCTGGATTCTGCGCG
GGACGTCCTTCTGCTACGTCCCTTCGGCCCTCAATCCAGCGGACCTTCCTTCCCGCGGCCTGCTGCCGGC
TCTGCGGCCTCTTCCGCGTCTTCGCCTTCGCCCTCAGACGAGTCGGATCTCCCTTTGGGCCGCCTCCCCG
CGTCGACTTTAAGACCAATGACTTACAAGGCAGCTGTAGATCTTAGCCACTTTTTAAAAGAAAAGGGGGG
ACTGGAAGGGCTAATTCACTCCCAACGAAGACAAGATCTGCTTTTTGCTTGTACTGGGTCTCTCTGGTTA
GACCAGATCTGAGCCTGGGAGCTCTCTGGCTAACTAGGGAACCCACTGCTTAAGCCTCAATAAAGCTTGC
CTTGAGTGCTTCAAGTAGTGTGTGCCCGTCTGTTGTGTGACTCTGGTAACTAGAGATCCCTCAGACCCTT
TTAGTCAGTGTGGAAAATCTCTAGCAGTACGTATAGTAGTTCATGTCATCTTATTATTCAGTATTTATAA
CTTGCAAAGAAATGAATATCAGAGAGTGAGAGGAACTTGTTTATTGCAGCTTATAATGGTTACAAATAAA
GCAATAGCATCACAAATTTCACAAATAAAGCATTTTTTTCACTGCATTCTAGTTGTGGTTTGTCCAAACT
CATCAATGTATCTTATCATGTCTGGCTCTAGCTATCCCGCCCCTAACTCCGCCCATCCCGCCCCTAACTC
CGCCCAGTTCCGCCCATTCTCCGCCCCATGGCTGACTAATTTTTTTTATTTATGCAGAGGCCGAGGCCGC
CTCGGCCTCTGAGCTATTCCAGAAGTAGTGAGGAGGCTTTTTTGGAGGCCTAGGGACGTACCCAATTCGC
CCTATAGTGAGTCGTATTACGCGCGCTCACTGGCCGTCGTTTTACAACGTCGTGACTGGGAAAACCCTGG
CGTTACCCAACTTAATCGCCTTGCAGCACATCCCCCTTTCGCCAGCTGGCGTAATAGCGAAGAGGCCCGC
ACCGATCGCCCTTCCCAACAGTTGCGCAGCCTGAATGGCGAATGGG
[124 nt withheld, positions 10127-10250]
C
[91 nt withheld, positions 10252-10342]
A
[49 nt withheld, positions 10344-10392]
CCTTTGACGTTGGAGTCCACGTTCTTT
[37 nt withheld, positions 10420-10456]
ACCCTATCTCGGTCTATTCTTTTGATTTATAAGGGATTTTGCCGATTTCGGCCTATTGGTTAAAAAATGA
GCTGATTTAACAAAAATTTAACGCGAATTTTAACAAAATATTAACGCTTACAATTTAGGTGGCACTTTTC
GGGGAAATGTGCGCGGAACCCCTATTTGTTTATTTTTCTAAATACATTCAAATATGTATCCGCTCATGAG
ACAATAACCCTGATAAATGCTTCAATAATATTGAAAAAGGAAGAGTATGAGTATTCAACATTTCCGTGTC
GCCCTTATTCCCTTTTTTGCGGCATTTTGCCTTCCTGTTTTTGCTCACCCAGAAACGCTGGTGAAAGTAA
AAGATGCTGAAGATCAGTTGGGTGCACGAGTGGGTTACATCGAACTGGATCTCAACAGCGGTAAGATCCT
TGAGAGTTTTCGCCCCGAAGAACGTTTTCCAATGATGAGCACTTTTAAAGTTCTGCTATGTGGCGCGGTA
TTATCCCGTATTGACGCCGGGCAAGAGCAACTCGGTCGCCGCATACACTATTCTCAGAATGACTTGGTTG
AGTACTCACCAGTCACAGAAAAGCATCTTACGGATGGCATGACAGTAAGAGAATTATGCAGTGCTGCCAT
AACCATGAGTGATAACACTGCGGCCAACTTACTTCTGACAACGATCGGAGGACCGAAGGAGCTAACCGCT
TTTTTGCACAACATGGGGGATCATGTAACTCGCCTTGATCGTTGGGAACCGGAGCTGAATGAAGCCATAC
CAAACGACGAGCGTGACACCACGATGCCTGTAGCAATGGCAACAACGTTGCGCAAACTATTAACTGGCGA
ACTACTTACTCTAGCTTCCCGGCAACAATTAATAGACTGGATGGAGGCGGATAAAGTTGCAGGACCACTT
CTGCGCTCGGCCCTTCCGGCTGGCTGGTTTATTGCTGATAAATCTGGAGCCGGTGAGCGTGGGTCTCGCG
GTATCATTGCAGCACTGGGGCCAGATGGTAAGCCCTCCCGTATCGTAGTTATCTACACGACGGGGAGTCA
GGCAACTATGGATGAACGAAATAGACAGATCGCTGAGATAGGTGCCTCACTGATTAAGCATTGGTAACTG
TCAGACCAAGTTTACTCATATATACTTTAGATTGATTTAAAACTTCATTTTTAATTTAAAAGGATCTAGG
TGAAGATCCTTTTTGATAATCTCATGACCAAAATCCCTTAACGTGAGTTTTCGTTCCACTGAGCGTCAGA
CCCCGTAGAAAAGATCAAAGGATCTTCTTGAGATCCTTTTTTTCTGCGCGTAATCTGCTGCTTGCAAACA
AAAAAACCACCGCTACCAGCGGTGGTTTGTTTGCCGGATCAAGAGCTACCAACTCTTTTTCCGAAGGTAA
CTGGCTTCAGCAGAGCGCAGATACCAAATACTGTTCTTCTAGTGTAGCCGTAGTTAGGCCACCACTTCAA
GAACTCTGTAGCACCGCCTACATACCTCGCTCTGCTAATCCTGTTACCAGTGGCTGCTGCCAGTGGCGAT
AAGTCGTGTCTTACCGGGTTGGACTCAAGACGATAGTTACCGGATAAGGCGCAGCGGTCGGGCTGAACGG
GGGGTTCGTGCACACAGCCCAGCTTGGAGCGAACGACCTACACCGAACTGAGATACCTACAGCGTGAGCT
ATGAGAAAGCGCCACGCTTCCCGAAGGGAGAAAGGCGGACAGGTATCCGGTAAGCGGCAGGGTCGGAACA
GGAGAGCGCACGAGGGAGCTTCCAGGGGGAAACGCCTGGTATCTTTATAGTCCTGTCGGGTTTCGCCACC
TCTGACTTGAGCGTCGATTTTTGTGATGCTCGTCAGGGGGGCGGAGCCTATGGAAAAACGCCAGCAACGC
GGCCTTTTTACGGTTCCTGGCCTTTTGCTGGCCTTTTGCTCACATGTTCTTTCCTGCGTTATCCCCTGAT
TCTGTGGATAACCGTATTACCGCCTTTGAGTGAGCTGATACCGCTCGCCGCAGCCGAACGACCGAGCGCA
GCGAGTCAGTGAGCGAGGAAGCGGAAGAGCGCCCAATACGCAAACCGCCTCTCCCCGCGCGTTGGCCGAT
TCATTAATGCAGCTGGCACGACAGGTTTCCCGACTGGAAAGCGGGCAGTGAGCGCAACGCAATTAATGTG
AGTTAGCTCACTCATTAGGCACCCCAGGCTTTACACTTTATGCTTCCGGCTCGTATGTTGTGTGGAATTG
TGAGCGGATAACAATTTCACACAGGAAACAGCTATGACCATGATTACGCCAAGCGCGCAATTAACCCTCA
CTAAAGGGAACAAAAGCTGGAGCTGCAAGC
