>Addgene plasmid #143793 | TFORF1368 | depositor partial sequence | sequence record 283506 | Insert
ACCGCCACCATGACGTCAAGTTCGCCCGCTGGCTTGGAAGGTTCAGACCTATCTTCCATCAACACCATGA
TGTCGGCGGTCATGAGTGTAGGGAAGGTCACAGAGAATGGCGGGAGCCCCCAGGGGATCAAGTCCCCCTC
GAAGCCTCCAGGACCAAATCGGATTGGCAGAAGGAACCAGGAAACGAAAGAGGAGAAGTCTTCCTATAAC
TGCCCCCTGTGTGAGAAGATTTGCACTACCCAGCACCAGCTGACCATGCACATTCGCCAGCACAACACAG
ACACTGGAGGAGCCGACCACTCATGCAGCATCTGCGGAAAGTCACTGAGCTCGGCCAGCTCCCTCGATCG
CCACATGCTGGTGCACTCTGGCGAGAGGCCTTACAAGTGCACTGTGTGTGGCCAGTCATTTACCACCAAT
GGGAACATGCACAGACATATGAAGATCCATGAGAAGGACCCTAACAGTGCCACAGCCACAGCCCCTCCAT
CTCCTCTGAAACGTAGGCGATTGTCCTCCAAGAGGAAACTGAGTCACGATGCCGAGTCAGAGAGAGAAGA
CCCAGCACCAGCTAAAAAGATGGTAGAAGACGGGCAGTCAGGTGACTTGGAGAAGAAAGCTGATGAAGTC
TTTCACTGCCCAGTATGTTTCAAGGAGTTTGTTTGCAAGTATGGACTGGAGACCCACATGGAGACCCATT
CAGATAACCCACTAAGATGTGACATTTGTTGTGTCACCTTTCGAACACATCGAGGACTGCTGCGTCACAA
CGCGCTTGTCCACAAACAACTTCCCAGGGATGCAATGGGCAGACCTTTCATACAGAACAACCCTTCAATT
CCTGCTGGCTTCCACGACTTAGGATTCACGGACTTCTCCTGTAGGAAGTTTCCTCGCATTTCTCAGGCCT
GGTGCGAAACAAACCTGCGGAGGTGCATCAGCGAGCAACACCGTTTTGTCTGCGACACCTGTGACAAGGC
GTTCCCCATGCTCTGCTCACTGGCTCTGCACAAGCAGACCCATGTGGCGGCAGACCAGGGTCAAGAAAAG
CCGCAGGCCACGCCCCTGCCTGGTGACGCCCTGGACCAGAAGGGCTTCCTGGCCTTGCTTGGCCTGCAGC
ACACCAAAGACGTCAGGCCTGCCCCCGCCGAGGAGCCCCTGCCGGATGACAACCAGGCAATTCAGCTCCA
GACACTCAAGTGTCAGCTACCTCAGGACCCCGGCTGCACCAACCTGCTGAGCCTGTCACCTTTCGAAGCT
GCTTCCCTAGGCGGTTCTCTCACAGTTCTCCCCGCGACCAAGGACAGCATAAAGCACCTGTCCCTGCAGC
CCTTCCAGAAGGGCTTCATCATCCAGCCTGACAGCAGCATTGTGGTCAAGCCCATCTCTGGCGAGTCGGC
CATCGAGCTGGCAGACATCCAGCAAATTCTGAAGATGGCAGCCTCGGCTCCCCCTCAGATCAGTCTTCCG
CCCTTCTCCAAGGCCCCTGCCGCCCCACTGCAGGCGATCTTCAAGCACATGCCCCCTCTGAAGCCAAAGC
CCCTGGTCACACCACGGACGGTGGTGGCCACCTCCACGCCCCCGCCTCTCATCAACGCCCAGCAGGCTTC
CCCGGGCTGTATCAGCCCCAGCCTGCCGCCACCGCCCCTGAAGCTCCTCAAAGGCTCAGTGGAGGCGGCC
TCCAACGCCCACCTGCTGCAGTCCAAGTCCGGGACCCAGCCCCACGCGGCCACGCGGCTCTCCCTGCAGC
AGCCGCGGGCGGAGCTGCCGGGCCAGCCTGAGATGAAGACGCAGCTGGAGCAGGACAGCATCATCGAGGC
CCTGCTGCCGCTGAGCATGGAGGCCAAGATCAAGCAGGAGATCACAGAGGGGGAACTCAAGGCCTTCATG
ACAGCGCCCGGCGGCAAGAAGACGCCCGCCATGCGCAAGGTGCTCTACCCCTGCCGCTTCTGCAACCAGG
TGTTTGCCTTCTCGGGGGTCTTGCGTGCCCACGTGCGCTCCCACCTGGGCATCTCGCCATACCAGTGCAA
CATCTGCGACTACATCGCCGCCGACAAGGCCGCGCTCATCCGCCACCTGCGCACGCACAGTGGGGAGCGG
CCCTACATTTGCAAGATCTGCCACTACCCCTTCACTGTCAAAGCCAACTGCGAGCGGCACCTGCGCAAGA
AGCACCTCAAGGCCACCCGCAAGGATATCGAGAAGAACATCGAGTATGTGAGTAGCAGCGCGGCCGAGCT
GGTGGACGCCTTCTGCGCCCCGGACACCGTGTGCCGGCTGTGCGGCGAGGACCTCAAGCACTATCGTGCC
CTGCGCATCCACATGCGCACGCACTGCGGCCGCGGCCTGGGCGGGGGCCACAAGGGCCGCAAGCCCTTCG
AGTGCAAGGAGTGCAGCGCCGCGTTCGCGGCCAAGCGCAACTGCATCCACCACATCCTCAAGCAGCACCT
GCACGTGCCCGAGCAGGACATCGAGAGCTACGTGCTGGCCGCCGACGGCCTGGGCCCCGCAGAGGCGCCG
GCCGCTGAGGCGTCGGGGCGCGGGGAGGACAGTGGCTGCGCTGCCCTTGGTGACTGCAAGCCCCTCACTG
CCTTCCTGGAACCCCAGAACGGCTTTCTTCACAGGGGCCCCACCCAGCCTCCACCTCCCCATGTCTCGAT
CAAGTTGGAGCCCGCCAGTAGCTTTGCGGTGGACTTCAATGAGCCCCTGGACTTCTCGCAGAAGGGCCTG
GCCCTGGTCCAAGTGAAGCAGGAAAACATCTCCTTTCTGAGCCCTTCTTCCCTGGTCCCCTATGACTGCT
CCATGGAGCCCATCGACCTGTCCATCCCCAAGAACTTCAGGAAAGGGGACAAGGATTTGGCCACTCCCAG
CGAAGCCAAGAAGCCTGAGGAGGAGGCGGGGAGCAGCGAGCAGCCCTCTCCCTGCCCAGCACCCGGCCCT
TCTCTTCCTGTAACTTTGGGGCCCAGCGGAATCCTGGAAAGCCCCATGGCCCCTGCTCCGGCGGCCACCC
CGGAACCCCCAGCACAGCCCCTGCAGGGCCCTGTTCAGCTGGCGGTCCCAATCTACTCCTCAGCCCTGGT
CAGCAGCCCTCCACTCGTGGGCAGCTCAGCCCTCCTGAGTGGCACAGCCTTGCTGCGTCCACTGCGGCCC
AAGCCCCCGCTGCTTTTGCCAAAGCCCCCCGTGACAGAAGAGCTGCCCCCGCTGGCCTCCATTGCCCAGA
TCATCTCATCTGTATCCTCGGCCCCCACCCTGCTGAAAACCAAGGTGGCGGACCCAGGGCCCGCAAGCAC
TGGCAGTAACACCACGGCTTCAGACAGCTTAGGAGGTTCTGTCCCCAAAGCCGCCACCACCGCCACCCCC
GCTGCCACCACCAGCCCAAAAGAGTCTAGTGAGCCTCCCGCTCCAGCCAGCAGCCCAGAGGCTGCCTCTC
CCACCGAGCAGGGCCCAGCGGGCACGTCGAAGAAGAGGGGCCGGAAAAGGGGGATGAGGAGCCGACCCCG
CGCCAACAGCGGCGGGGTGGACCTGGACTCCAGCGGGGAGTTTGCCAGCATCGAGAAGATGCTGGCCACC
ACAGACACCAACAAGTTCAGTCCGTTTCTGCAGACAGCGGAGGACAACACTCAGGATGAGGTGGCCGGAG
CCCCTGCCGACCACCATGGGCCCAGTGATGAAGAGCAGGGCAGTCCCCCAGAAGACAAGCTGCTGAGGGC
CAAGCGGAACTCGTACACCAACTGCCTGCAGAAGATCACCTGTCCCCACTGTCCCCGGGTTTTCCCTTGG
GCCAGCTCCCTACAGAGGCACATGCTCACACACACTGGTCAGAAACCCTTCCCTTGTCAAAAATGCGATG
CCTTCTTTTCTACCAAATCTAACTGTGAACGCCACCAGTTGCGCAAACACGGAGTTACCACCTGTTCCCT
GAGAAGAAACGGGCTTATCCCCCAGTCAAAAGAGAGTGATGTTGGATCCCATGATAGCACAGGGGAAAGG
CCATACAAATGTCAGACCTGCGAGCGAACCTTCACCTTGAAGCACAGCCTGGTTCGCCACCAGCGGATCC
ACCAGAAAGCCAGGCATGCCAAACACCACGGGAAGGACAGCGACAAGGAAGAGCGGGGTGAGGAGGACAG
CGAGAATGAGTCCACCCACAGCGGCAACAACGCCGTCTCAGAGAACGAGGCTGAGCTGGCTCCCAATGCC
AGCAACCACATGGCTGTCACCCGGAGCCGGAAGGAGGGCTTGGCCAGTGCCACCAAGGACTGCAGCCACA
GGGAGGAGAAGGTCACGGCAGGGTGGCCGTCTGAGCCTGGCCAGGGTGACCTTAACCCAGAGAGCCCGGC
GGCCCTGGGGCAGGACCTGCTGGAGCCGCGCAGCAAGAGGCCTGCCCACCCAATCCTGGCCACAGCTGAT
GGCGCCTCCCAGCTCGTGGGGATGGAGTAGTAATGAACTAGTCCGTAACTTGAAAGTATTTCGATTTCTT
GGCTTTATATATCTTGTGGAAAGGACGAGTATGAATCTTTGCTCTTCTACAG
