>Addgene plasmid #143793 | TFORF1368 | depositor partial sequence | sequence record 283507 | Barcode
GTATGAATCTTTGCTCTTCTACAG
